>Addgene plasmid #200312 | H6GB1tevP53(1-303)IntN | addgene full sequence | sequence record 433635 | Addgene NGS Result
TAATACGACTCACTATAGGGGAATTGTGAGCGGATAACAATTCCCCTCTAGAAATAATTTTGTTTAACTT
TAAGAAGGAGATATACCATGGGCCATCATCATCATCATCACAGCAGCGGC
[168 nt withheld, positions 121-288]
GAATTCAGCAGCGGCAGCAGCGGCGAAAACCTGTATTTTCAGGGCTCCCATATGGAGGAGCCGCAGTCAG
ATCCTAGCGTCGAGCCCCCTCTGAGTCAGGAAACATTTTCAGACCTATGGAAACTACTTCCTGAAAACAA
CGTTCTGTCCCCCTTGCCGTCCCAAGCAATGGATGATTTGATGCTGTCCCCGGACGATATTGAACAATGG
TTCACCGAAGACCCAGGTCCAGATGAAGCTCCCAGAATGCCAGAGGCTGCTCCCCCCGTGGCCCCTGCAC
CAGCAGCTCCTACACCGGCGGCCCCTGCACCAGCCCCCTCCTGGCCCCTGTCATCTTCTGTCCCTTCCCA
GAAAACCTACCAGGGCAGCTACGGTTTCCGTCTGGGCTTCTTGCATTCTGGGACAGCCAAGTCTGTGACT
TGCACGTACTCCCCTGCCCTCAACAAGCTGTTTTGCCAACTGGCCAAGACCTGCCCTGTGCAGCTGTGGG
TTGATTCCACACCCCCGCCCGGCACCCGCGTCCGCGCCATGGCCATCTACAAGCAGTCACAGCACATGAC
GGAGGTTGTGAGGCGCTGCCCCCACCATGAGCGCTGCTCAGATAGCGATGGTCTGGCCCCTCCTCAGCAT
CTTATCCGAGTGGAAGGAAATTTGCGTGCAGAGTATTTGGATGACAGAAACACTTTTCGACATAGTGTGG
TGGTGCCCTATGAGCCGCCTGAGGTTGGCTCTGACTGTACCACCATCCACTACAACTACATGTGTTATAG
TTCCTGCATGGGCGGCATGAACCGGAGGCCCATCCTCACCATCATCACACTGGAAGACTCCAGTGGTAAT
CTACTGGGACGGGATAGCTTTGAGGTGCGTGTTTGTGCCTGTCCTGGGAGAGACCGGCGCACAGAGGAAG
AGAATCTCCGCAAGAAAGGGGAGCCTCACCACGAGCTGCCCCCAGGATCCTGTTTAAGCTATGAAACGGA
AATATTGACAGTAGAATATGGATTATTACCGATTGGTAAAATTGTAGAAAAGCGCATCGAATGTACTGTT
TATAGCGTTGATAATAATGGAAATATTTATACACAACCTGTAGCACAATGGCACGATCGCGGAGAACAAG
AGGTGTTTGAGTATTGTTTGGAAGATGGTTCATTGATTCGGGCAACAAAAGACCATAAGTTTATGACTGT
TGATGGTCAAATGTTGCCAATTGATGAAATATTTGAACGTGAATTGGATTTGATGCGGGTTGATAATTTG
CCGAATATCAAAATAGCCACACGTAAATATTTAGGCAAACAAAATGTCTATGACATTGGAGTTGAGCGCT
AACATAATTTTGCACTCAAAAATGGCTTCATAGCTTCTAATTGTTTCAATGGTACCCAGTACAAACTTAT
CCTGAACGGTAAAACCCTGAAAGGTGAAACCACCACCGAAGCTGTTGACGCTGCTACCGCG
[53 nt withheld, positions 1750-1802]
CTACGACGACGCTACCAAAACCTACACCGTAACGGAATAAGCTTGCGGCCGCACTCGAGCACCACCACCA
CCACCACTGAGATCCGGCTGCTAACAAAGCCCGAAAGGAAGCTGAGTTGGCTGCTGCCACCGCTGAGCAA
TAACTAGCATAACCCCTTGGGGCCTCTAAACGGGTCTTGAGGGGTTTTTTGCTGAAAGGAGGAACTATAT
CCGGATTGGCGAATGGG
[124 nt withheld, positions 2030-2153]
C
[91 nt withheld, positions 2155-2245]
A
[49 nt withheld, positions 2247-2295]
CCTTTGACGTTGGAGTCCACGTTCTTT
[37 nt withheld, positions 2323-2359]
ACCCTATCTCGGTCTATTCTTTTGATTTATAAGGGATTTTGCCGATTTCGGCCTATTGGTTAAAAAATGA
GCTGATTTAACAAAAATTTAACGCGAATTTTAACAAAATATTAACGCTTACAATTTAGGTGGCACTTTTC
GGGGAAATGTGCGCGGAACCCCTATTTGTTTATTTTTCTAAATACATTCAAATATGTATCCGCTCATGAG
ACAATAACCCTGATAAATGCTTCAATAATATTGAAAAAGGAAGAGTATGAGTATTCAACATTTCCGTGTC
GCCCTTATTCCCTTTTTTGCGGCATTTTGCCTTCCTGTTTTTGCTCACCCAGAAACGCTGGTGAAAGTAA
AAGATGCTGAAGATCAGTTGGGTGCACGAGTGGGTTACATCGAACTGGATCTCAACAGCGGTAAGATCCT
TGAGAGTTTTCGCCCCGAAGAACGTTTTCCAATGATGAGCACTTTTAAAGTTCTGCTATGTGGCGCGGTA
TTATCCCGTATTGACGCCGGGCAAGAGCAACTCGGTCGCCGCATACACTATTCTCAGAATGACTTGGTTG
AGTACTCACCAGTCACAGAAAAGCATCTTACGGATGGCATGACAGTAAGAGAATTATGCAGTGCTGCCAT
AACCATGAGTGATAACACTGCGGCCAACTTACTTCTGACAACGATCGGAGGACCGAAGGAGCTAACCGCT
TTTTTGCACAACATGGGGGATCATGTAACTCGCCTTGATCGTTGGGAACCGGAGCTGAATGAAGCCATAC
CAAACGACGAGCGTGACACCACGATGCCTGCAGCAATGGCAACAACGTTGCGCAAACTATTAACTGGCGA
ACTACTTACTCTAGCTTCCCGGCAACAATTAATAGACTGGATGGAGGCGGATAAAGTTGCAGGACCACTT
CTGCGCTCGGCCCTTCCGGCTGGCTGGTTTATTGCTGATAAATCTGGAGCCGGTGAGCGTGGGTCTCGCG
GTATCATTGCAGCACTGGGGCCAGATGGTAAGCCCTCCCGTATCGTAGTTATCTACACGACGGGGAGTCA
GGCAACTATGGATGAACGAAATAGACAGATCGCTGAGATAGGTGCCTCACTGATTAAGCATTGGTAACTG
TCAGACCAAGTTTACTCATATATACTTTAGATTGATTTAAAACTTCATTTTTAATTTAAAAGGATCTAGG
TGAAGATCCTTTTTGATAATCTCATGACCAAAATCCCTTAACGTGAGTTTTCGTTCCACTGAGCGTCAGA
CCCCGTAGAAAAGATCAAAGGATCTTCTTGAGATCCTTTTTTTCTGCGCGTAATCTGCTGCTTGCAAACA
AAAAAACCACCGCTACCAGCGGTGGTTTGTTTGCCGGATCAAGAGCTACCAACTCTTTTTCCGAAGGTAA
CTGGCTTCAGCAGAGCGCAGATACCAAATACTGTCCTTCTAGTGTAGCCGTAGTTAGGCCACCACTTCAA
GAACTCTGTAGCACCGCCTACATACCTCGCTCTGCTAATCCTGTTACCAGTGGCTGCTGCCAGTGGCGAT
AAGTCGTGTCTTACCGGGTTGGACTCAAGACGATAGTTACCGGATAAGGCGCAGCGGTCGGGCTGAACGG
GGGGTTCGTGCACACAGCCCAGCTTGGAGCGAACGACCTACACCGAACTGAGATACCTACAGCGTGAGCT
ATGAGAAAGCGCCACGCTTCCCGAAGGGAGAAAGGCGGACAGGTATCCGGTAAGCGGCAGGGTCGGAACA
GGAGAGCGCACGAGGGAGCTTCCAGGGGGAAACGCCTGGTATCTTTATAGTCCTGTCGGGTTTCGCCACC
TCTGACTTGAGCGTCGATTTTTGTGATGCTCGTCAGGGGGGCGGAGCCTATGGAAAAACGCCAGCAACGC
GGCCTTTTTACGGTTCCTGGCCTTTTGCTGGCCTTTTGCTCACATGTTCTTTCCTGCGTTATCCCCTGAT
TCTGTGGATAACCGTATTACCGCCTTTGAGTGAGCTGATACCGCTCGCCGCAGCCGAACGACCGAGCGCA
GCGAGTCAGTGAGCGAGGAAGCGGAAGAGCGCCTGATGCGGTATTTTCTCCTTACGCATCTGTGCGGTAT
TTCACACCGCAATGGTGCACTCTCAGTACAATCTGCTCTGATGCCGCATAGTTAAGCCAGTATACACTCC
GCTATCGCTACGTGACTGGGTCATGGCTGCGCCCCGACACCCGCCAACACCCGCTGACGCGCCCTGACGG
GCTTGTCTGCTCCCGGCATCCGCTTACAGACAAGCTGTGACCGTCTCCGGGAGCTGCATGTGTCAGAGGT
TTTCACCGTCATCACCGAAACGCGCGAGGCAGCTGCGGTAAAGCTCATCAGCGTGGTCGTGAAGCGATTC
ACAGATGTCTGCCTGTTCATCCGCGTCCAGCTCGTTGAGTTTCTCCAGAAGCGTTAATGTCTGGCTTCTG
ATAAAGCGGGCCATGTTAAGGGCGGTTTTTTCCTGTTTGGTCACTGATGCCTCCGTGTAAGGGGGATTTC
TGTTCATGGGGGTAATGATACCGATGAAACGAGAGAGGATGCTCACGATACGGGTTACTGATGATGAACA
TGCCCGGTTACTGGAACGTTGTGAGGGTAAACAACTGGCGGTATGGATGCGGCGGGACCAGAGAAAAATC
ACTCAGGGTCAATGCCAGCGCTTCGTTAATACAGATGTAGGTGTTCCACAGGGTAGCCAGCAGCATCCTG
CGATGCAGATCCGGAACATAATGGTGCAGGGCGCTGACTTCCGCGTTTCCAGACTTTACGAAACACGGAA
ACCGAAGACCATTCATGTTGTTGCTCAGGTCGCAGACGTTTTGCAGCAGCAGTCGCTTCACGTTCGCTCG
CGTATCGGTGATTCATTCTGCTAACCAGTAAGGCAACCCCGCCAGCCTAGCCGGGTCCTCAACGACAGGA
GCACGATCATGCGCACCCGTGGGGCCGCCATGCCGGCGATAATGGCCTGCTTCTCGCCGAAACGTTTGGT
GGCGGGACCAGTGACGAAGGCTTGAGCGAGGGCGTGCAAGATTCCGAATACCGCAAGCGACAGGCCGATC
ATCGTCGCGCTCCAGCGAAAGCGGTCCTCGCCGAAAATGACCCAGAGCGCTGCCGGCACCTGTCCTACGA
GTTGCATGATAAAGAAGACAGTCATAAGTGCGGCGACGATAGTCATGCCCCGCGCCCACCGGAAGGAGCT
GACTGGGTTGAAGGCTCTCAAGGGCATCGGTCGAGATCCCGGTGCCTAATGAGTGAGCTAACTTACATTA
ATTGCGTTGCGCTCACTGCCCGCTTTCCAGTCGGGAAACCTGTCGTGCCAGCTGCATTAATGAATCGGCC
AACGCGCGGGGAGAGGCGGTTTGCGTATTGGGCGCCAGGGTGGTTTTTCTTTTCACCAGTGAGACGGGCA
ACAGCTGATTGCCCTTCACCGCCTGGCCCTGAGAGAGTTGCAGCAAGCGGTCCACGCTGGTTTGCCCCAG
CAGGCGAAAATCCTGTTTGATGGTGGTTAACGGCGGGATATAACATGAGCTGTCTTCGGTATCGTCGTAT
CCCACTACCGAGATATCCGCACCAACGCGCAGCCCGGACTCGGTAATGGCGCGCATTGCGCCCAGCGCCA
TCTGATCGTTGGCAACCAGCATCGCAGTGGGAACGATGCCCTCATTCAGCATTTGCATGGTTTGTTGAAA
ACCGGACATGGCACTCCAGTCGCCTTCCCGTTCCGCTATCGGCTGAATTTGATTGCGAGTGAGATATTTA
TGCCAGCCAGCCAGACGCAGACGCGCCGAGACAGAACTTAATGGGCCCGCTAACAGCGCGATTTGCTGGT
GACCCAATGCGACCAGATGCTCCACGCCCAGTCGCGTACCGTCTTCATGGGAGAAAATAATACTGTTGAT
GGGTGTCTGGTCAGAGACATCAAGAAATAACGCCGGAACATTAGTGCAGGCAGCTTCCACAGCAATGGCA
TCCTGGTCATCCAGCGGATAGTTAATGATCAGCCCACTGACGCGTTGCGCGAGAAGATTGTGCACCGCCG
CTTTACAGGCTTCGACGCCGCTTCGTTCTACCATCGACACCACCACGCTGGCACCCAGTTGATCGGCGCG
AGATTTAATCGCCGCGACAATTTGCGACGGCGCGTGCAGGGCCAGACTGGAGGTGGCAACGCCAATCAGC
AACGACTGTTTGCCCGCCAGTTGTTGTGCCACGCGGTTGGGAATGTAATTCAGCTCCGCCATCGCCGCTT
CCACTTTTTCCCGCGTTTTCGCAGAAACGTGGCTGGCCTGGTTCACCACGCGGGAAACGGTCTGATAAGA
GACACCGGCATACTCTGCGACATCGTATAACGTTACTGGTTTCACATTCACCACCCTGAATTGACTCTCT
TCCGGGCGCTATCATGCCATACCGCGAAAGGTTTTGCGCCATTCGATGGTGTCCGGGATCTCGACGCTCT
CCCTTATGCGACTCCTGCATTAGGAAGCAGCCCAGTAGTAGGTTGAGGCCGTTGAGCACCGCCGCCGCAA
GGAATGGTGCATGCAAGGAGATGGCGCCCAACAGTCCCCCGGCCACGGGGCCTGCCACCATACCCACGCC
GAAACAAGCGCTCATGAGCCCGAAGTGGCGAGCCCGATCTTCCCCATCGGTGATGTCGGCGATATAGGCG
CCAGCAACCGCACCTGTGGCGCCGGTGATGCCGGCCACGATGCGTCCGGCGTAGAGGATCGAGATCTCGA
TCCCGCGAAAT
Features (pLannotate 1.2.2; 24 found; start..end, strand, type, name):
      1..19      +  promoter       T7 promoter: promoter for bacteriophage T7 RNA polymerase
     20..44      +  protein_bind   lac operator: The lac repressor binds to the lac operator to inhibit transcription in E. coli. This inhibition can be relieved by adding lactose or isopropyl-β-D-thiogalactopyranoside (IPTG). lac repressor encoded by lacI
     59..81      +  RBS            RBS: efficient ribosome binding site from bacteriophage T7 gene 10 (Olins and Rangwala, 1989)
     94..110     +  CDS            capTEV™ (fragment): composite tag for in vivo biotinylation, TEV protease cleavage, and 6xHis tagging
    124..288     +  CDS            spg (fragment) (sequence withheld): SPG1_STRSG - Experimental evidence at protein level: Swiss-Prot protein existence level 1. Binds to the constant Fc region of IgG with high affinity. From Streptococcus sp. group G.
    313..333     +  CDS            TEV site: tobacco etch virus (TEV) protease recognition and cleavage site
    340..1244    +  CDS            p53 (fragment): human tumor suppressor protein that is often mutated in cancers; Homo sapiens TP53; responds to cellular stresses to regulate the expression of target genes
   1249..1668    +  CDS            dnaE-N (fragment): DPO3A_SYNY3 - Experimental evidence at protein level: Swiss-Prot protein existence level 1. DNA polymerase III is a complex, multichain enzyme responsible for most of the replicative synthesis in bacteria. This DNA polymerase also exhibits 3' to 5' exonuclease activity. The alpha chain is the DNA polymerase (By similarity). From Synechocystis sp. (strain PCC 6803 / Kazusa).
   1678..1835    +  CDS            GB1 (fragment) (sequence partly withheld): B1 domain of Streptococcal protein G effective as a solubilizing fusion partner (Cheng and Patel, 2004)
   1862..1879    +  CDS            9xHis (fragment): 9xHis affinity tag
   1889..1938    +  CDS            SET1 (fragment): solubility-enhancement tag derived from T7 phage gene 10B
   1946..1993    +  terminator     T7 terminator: transcription terminator for bacteriophage T7 RNA polymerase
   2030..2458    +  rep_origin     f1 ori (sequence partly withheld): f1 bacteriophage origin of replication; arrow indicates direction of (+) strand synthesis
   2511..2615    +  promoter       AmpR promoter: bla
   2616..3476    +  CDS            AmpR: β-lactamase; bla; confers resistance to ampicillin, carbenicillin, and related antibiotics
   3647..4235    +  rep_origin     ori: high-copy-number ColE1/pMB1/pBR322/pUC origin of replication
   4421..4560    -  misc_feature   bom: basis of mobility region from pBR322
   4662..4853    -  CDS            rop: Rop protein, which maintains plasmids at low copy number; rop
   4870..5250    +  CDS            YPB1_ECOLX: Protein predicted: Swiss-Prot protein existence level 4. From Escherichia coli.
   5322..5613    -  CDS            TcR (fragment): tetracycline efflux protein; tet; confers resistance to tetracycline
   5628..5649    -  protein_bind   CAP binding site: CAP binding activates transcription in the presence of cAMP. E. coli catabolite activator protein
   5662..6744    -  CDS            lacI: lac repressor; lacI; The lac repressor binds to the lac operator to inhibit transcription in E. coli. This inhibition can be relieved by adding lactose or isopropyl-β-D-thiogalactopyranoside (IPTG).
   6745..6822    -  promoter       lacI promoter: lacI
   6830..7109    -  CDS            TcR (fragment): tetracycline efflux protein; tet; confers resistance to tetracycline
