>Addgene plasmid #200312 | H6GB1tevP53(1-303)IntN Sequencing Result | analyzer sequence | sequence record 391297
TGAGACGGGCAACAGCTGATTGCCCTTCACCGCCTGGCCCTGAGAGAGTTGCAGCAAGCGGTCCACGCTG
GTTTGCCCCAGCAGGCGAAAATCCTGTTTGATGGTGGTTAACGGCGGGATATAACATGAGCTGTCTTCGG
TATCGTCGTATCCCACTACCGAGATATCCGCACCAACGCGCAGCCCGGACTCGGTAATGGCGCGCATTGC
GCCCAGCGCCATCTGATCGTTGGCAACCAGCATCGCAGTGGGAACGATGCCCTCATTCAGCATTTGCATG
GTTTGTTGAAAACCGGACATGGCACTCCAGTCGCCTTCCCGTTCCGCTATCGGCTGAATTTGATTGCGAG
TGAGATATTTATGCCAGCCAGCCAGACGCAGACGCGCCGAGACAGAACTTAATGGGCCCGCTAACAGCGC
GATTTGCTGGTGACCCAATGCGACCAGATGCTCCACGCCCAGTCGCGTACCGTCTTCATGGGAGAAAATA
ATACTGTTGATGGGTGTCTGGTCAGAGACATCAAGAAATAACGCCGGAACATTAGTGCAGGCAGCTTCCA
CAGCAATGGCATCCTGGTCATCCAGCGGATAGTTAATGATCAGCCCACTGACGCGTTGCGCGAGAAGATT
GTGCACCGCCGCTTTACAGGCTTCGACGCCGCTTCGTTCTACCATCGACACCACCACGCTGGCACCCAGT
TGATCGGCGCGAGATTTAATCGCCGCGACAATTTGCGACGGCGCGTGCAGGGCCAGACTGGAGGTGGCAA
CGCCAATCAGCAACGACTGTTTGCCCGCCAGTTGTTGTGCCACGCGGTTGGGAATGTAATTCAGCTCCGC
CATCGCCGCTTCCACTTTTTCCCGCGTTTTCGCAGAAACGTGGCTGGCCTGGTTCACCACGCGGGAAACG
GTCTGATAAGAGACACCGGCATACTCTGCGACATCGTATAACGTTACTGGTTTCACATTCACCACCCTGA
ATTGACTCTCTTCCGGGCGCTATCATGCCATACCGCGAAAGGTTTTGCGCCATTCGATGGTGTCCGGGAT
CTCGACGCTCTCCCTTATGCGACTCCTGCATTAGGAAGCAGCCCAGTAGTAGGTTGAGGCCGTTGAGCAC
CGCCGCCGCAAGGAATGGTGCATGCAAGGAGATGGCGCCCAACAGTCCCCCGGCCACGGGGCCTGCCACC
ATACCCACGCCGAAACAAGCGCTCATGAGCCCGAAGTGGCGAGCCCGATCTTCCCCATCGGTGATGTCGG
CGATATAGGCGCCAGCAACCGCACCTGTGGCGCCGGTGATGCCGGCCACGATGCGTCCGGCGTAGAGGAT
CGAGATCTCGATCCCGCGAAATTAATACGACTCACTATAGGGGAATTGTGAGCGGATAACAATTCCCCTC
TAGAAATAATTTTGTTTAACTTTAAGAAGGAGATATACCATGGGCCATCATCATCATCATCACAGCAGCG
GC
[168 nt withheld, positions 1473-1640]
GAATTCAGCAGCGGCAGCAGCGGCGAAAACCTGTATTTTCAGGGCTCCCATATGGAGGAGCCGCAGTCAG
ATCCTAGCGTCGAGCCCCCTCTGAGTCAGGAAACATTTTCAGACCTATGGAAACTACTTCCTGAAAACAA
CGTTCTGTCCCCCTTGCCGTCCCAAGCAATGGATGATTTGATGCTGTCCCCGGACGATATTGAACAATGG
TTCACCGAAGACCCAGGTCCAGATGAAGCTCCCAGAATGCCAGAGGCTGCTCCCCCCGTGGCCCCTGCAC
CAGCAGCTCCTACACCGGCGGCCCCTGCACCAGCCCCCTCCTGGCCCCTGTCATCTTCTGTCCCTTCCCA
GAAAACCTACCAGGGCAGCTACGGTTTCCGTCTGGGCTTCTTGCATTCTGGGACAGCCAAGTCTGTGACT
TGCACGTACTCCCCTGCCCTCAACAAGCTGTTTTGCCAACTGGCCAAGACCTGCCCTGTGCAGCTGTGGG
TTGATTCCACACCCCCGCCCGGCACCCGCGTCCGCGCCATGGCCATCTACAAGCAGTCACAGCACATGAC
GGAGGTTGTGAGGCGCTGCCCCCACCATGAGCGCTGCTCAGATAGCGATGGTCTGGCCCCTCCTCAGCAT
CTTATCCGAGTGGAAGGAAATTTGCGTGCAGAGTATTTGGATGACAGAAACACTTTTCGACATAGTGTGG
TGGTGCCCTATGAGCCGCCTGAGGTTGGCTCTGACTGTACCACCATCCACTACAACTACATGTGTTATAG
TTCCTGCATGGGCGGCATGAACCGGAGGCCCATCCTCACCATCATCACACTGGAAGACTCCAGTGGTAAT
CTACTGGGACGGGATAGCTTTGAGGTGCGTGTTTGTGCCTGTCCTGGGAGAGACCGGCGCACAGAGGAAG
AGAATCTCCGCAAGAAAGGGGAGCCTCACCACGAGCTGCCCCCAGGGAGCACTAAGCGAGCACTGCCCAA
CAACACCAGCTCCTCTCCCCAGCCAAAGAAGAAACCACTGGATGGAGAATATTTCACCCTTCAGATCCGT
GGGCGTGAGCGCTTCGAGATGTTCCGAGAGCTGAATGAGGCCTTGGAACTCAAGGATGCCCAGGCTGGGA
AGGAGCCAGGGGGATCCTGTTTAAGCTATGAAACGGAAATATTGACAGTAGAATATGGATTATTACCGAT
TGGTAAAATTGTAGAAAAGCGCATCGAATGTACTGTTTATAGCGTTGATAATAATGGAAATATTTATACA
CAACCTGTAGCACAATGGCACGATCGCGGAGAACAAGAGGTGTTTGAGTATTGTTTGGAAGATGGTTCAT
TGATTCGGGCAACAAAAGACCATAAGTTTATGACTGTTGATGGTCAAATGTTGCCAATTGATGAAATATT
TGAACGTGAATTGGATTTGATGCGGGTTGATAATTTGCCGAATATCAAAATAGCCACACGTAAATATTTA
GGCAAACAAAATGTCTATGACATTGGAGTTGAGCGCTAACATAATTTTGCACTCAAAAATGGCTTCATAG
CTTCTAATTGTTTCAATGGTACCCAGTACAAACTTATCCTGAACGGTAAAACCCTGAAAGGTGAAACCAC
CACCGAAGCTGTTGACGCTGCTACCGCG
[53 nt withheld, positions 3279-3331]
CTACGACGACGCTACCAAAACCTACACCGTAACGGAATAAGCTTGCGGCCGCACTCGAGCACCACCACCA
CCACCACTGAGATCCGGCTGCTAACAAAGCCCGAAAGGAAGCTGAGTTGGCTGCTGCCACCGCTGAGCAA
TAACTAGCATAACCCCTTGGGGCCTCTAAACGGGTCTTGAGGGGTTTTTTGCTGAAAGGAGGAACTATAT
CCGGATTGGCGAATGGG
[124 nt withheld, positions 3559-3682]
C
[91 nt withheld, positions 3684-3774]
A
[49 nt withheld, positions 3776-3824]
CCTTTGACGTTGGAGTCCACGTTCTTT
[37 nt withheld, positions 3852-3888]
ACCCTATCTCGGTCTATTCTTTTGATTTATAAGGGATTTTGCCGATTTCGGCCTATTGGTTAAAAAATGA
GCTGATTTAACAAAAATTTAACGCGAATTTTAACAAAATATTAACGCTTACAATTTAGGTGGCACTTTTC
GGGGAAATGTGCGCGGAACCCCTATTTGTTTATTTTTCTAAATACATTCAAATATGTATCCGCTCATGAG
ACAATAACCCTGATAAATGCTTCAATAATATTGAAAAAGGAAGAGTATGAGTATTCAACATTTCCGTGTC
GCCCTTATTCCCTTTTTTGCGGCATTTTGCCTTCCTGTTTTTGCTCACCCAGAAACGCTGGTGAAAGTAA
AAGATGCTGAAGATCAGTTGGGTGCACGAGTGGGTTACATCGAACTGGATCTCAACAGCGGTAAGATCCT
TGAGAGTTTTCGCCCCGAAGAACGTTTTCCAATGATGAGCACTTTTAAAGTTCTGCTATGTGGCGCGGTA
TTATCCCGTATTGACGCCGGGCAAGAGCAACTCGGTCGCCGCATACACTATTCTCAGAATGACTTGGTTG
AGTACTCACCAGTCACAGAAAAGCATCTTACGGATGGCATGACAGTAAGAGAATTATGCAGTGCTGCCAT
AACCATGAGTGATAACACTGCGGCCAACTTACTTCTGACAACGATCGGAGGACCGAAGGAGCTAACCGCT
TTTTTGCACAACATGGGGGATCATGTAACTCGCCTTGATCGTTGGGAACCGGAGCTGAATGAAGCCATAC
CAAACGACGAGCGTGACACCACGATGCCTGCAGCAATGGCAACAACGTTGCGCAAACTATTAACTGGCGA
ACTACTTACTCTAGCTTCCCGGCAACAATTAATAGACTGGATGGAGGCGGATAAAGTTGCAGGACCACTT
CTGCGCTCGGCCCTTCCGGCTGGCTGGTTTATTGCTGATAAATCTGGAGCCGGTGAGCGTGGGTCTCGCG
GTATCATTGCAGCACTGGGGCCAGATGGTAAGCCCTCCCGTATCGTAGTTATCTACACGACGGGGAGTCA
GGCAACTATGGATGAACGAAATAGACAGATCGCTGAGATAGGTGCCTCACTGATTAAGCATTGGTAACTG
TCAGACCAAGTTTACTCATATATACTTTAGATTGATTTAAAACTTCATTTTTAATTTAAAAGGATCTAGG
TGAAGATCCTTTTTGATAATCTCATGACCAAAATCCCTTAACGTGAGTTTTCGTTCCACTGAGCGTCAGA
CCCCGTAGAAAAGATCAAAGGATCTTCTTGAGATCCTTTTTTTCTGCGCGTAATCTGCTGCTTGCAAACA
AAAAAACCACCGCTACCAGCGGTGGTTTGTTTGCCGGATCAAGAGCTACCAACTCTTTTTCCGAAGGTAA
CTGGCTTCAGCAGAGCGCAGATACCAAATACTGTCCTTCTAGTGTAGCCGTAGTTAGGCCACCACTTCAA
GAACTCTGTAGCACCGCCTACATACCTCGCTCTGCTAATCCTGTTACCAGTGGCTGCTGCCAGTGGCGAT
AAGTCGTGTCTTACCGGGTTGGACTCAAGACGATAGTTACCGGATAAGGCGCAGCGGTCGGGCTGAACGG
GGGGTTCGTGCACACAGCCCAGCTTGGAGCGAACGACCTACACCGAACTGAGATACCTACAGCGTGAGCT
ATGAGAAAGCGCCACGCTTCCCGAAGGGAGAAAGGCGGACAGGTATCCGGTAAGCGGCAGGGTCGGAACA
GGAGAGCGCACGAGGGAGCTTCCAGGGGGAAACGCCTGGTATCTTTATAGTCCTGTCGGGTTTCGCCACC
TCTGACTTGAGCGTCGATTTTTGTGATGCTCGTCAGGGGGGCGGAGCCTATGGAAAAACGCCAGCAACGC
GGCCTTTTTACGGTTCCTGGCCTTTTGCTGGCCTTTTGCTCACATGTTCTTTCCTGCGTTATCCCCTGAT
TCTGTGGATAACCGTATTACCGCCTTTGAGTGAGCTGATACCGCTCGCCGCAGCCGAACGACCGAGCGCA
GCGAGTCAGTGAGCGAGGAAGCGGAAGAGCGCCTGATGCGGTATTTTCTCCTTACGCATCTGTGCGGTAT
TTCACACCGCAATGGTGCACTCTCAGTACAATCTGCTCTGATGCCGCATAGTTAAGCCAGTATACACTCC
GCTATCGCTACGTGACTGGGTCATGGCTGCGCCCCGACACCCGCCAACACCCGCTGACGCGCCCTGACGG
GCTTGTCTGCTCCCGGCATCCGCTTACAGACAAGCTGTGACCGTCTCCGGGAGCTGCATGTGTCAGAGGT
TTTCACCGTCATCACCGAAACGCGCGAGGCAGCTGCGGTAAAGCTCATCAGCGTGGTCGTGAAGCGATTC
ACAGATGTCTGCCTGTTCATCCGCGTCCAGCTCGTTGAGTTTCTCCAGAAGCGTTAATGTCTGGCTTCTG
ATAAAGCGGGCCATGTTAAGGGCGGTTTTTTCCTGTTTGGTCACTGATGCCTCCGTGTAAGGGGGATTTC
TGTTCATGGGGGTAATGATACCGATGAAACGAGAGAGGATGCTCACGATACGGGTTACTGATGATGAACA
TGCCCGGTTACTGGAACGTTGTGAGGGTAAACAACTGGCGGTATGGATGCGGCGGGACCAGAGAAAAATC
ACTCAGGGTCAATGCCAGCGCTTCGTTAATACAGATGTAGGTGTTCCACAGGGTAGCCAGCAGCATCCTG
CGATGCAGATCCGGAACATAATGGTGCAGGGCGCTGACTTCCGCGTTTCCAGACTTTACGAAACACGGAA
ACCGAAGACCATTCATGTTGTTGCTCAGGTCGCAGACGTTTTGCAGCAGCAGTCGCTTCACGTTCGCTCG
CGTATCGGTGATTCATTCTGCTAACCAGTAAGGCAACCCCGCCAGCCTAGCCGGGTCCTCAACGACAGGA
GCACGATCATGCGCACCCGTGGGGCCGCCATGCCGGCGATAATGGCCTGCTTCTCGCCGAAACGTTTGGT
GGCGGGACCAGTGACGAAGGCTTGAGCGAGGGCGTGCAAGATTCCGAATACCGCAAGCGACAGGCCGATC
ATCGTCGCGCTCCAGCGAAAGCGGTCCTCGCCGAAAATGACCCAGAGCGCTGCCGGCACCTGTCCTACGA
GTTGCATGATAAAGAAGACAGTCATAAGTGCGGCGACGATAGTCATGCCCCGCGCCCACCGGAAGGAGCT
GACTGGGTTGAAGGCTCTCAAGGGCATCGGTCGAGATCCCGGTGCCTAATGAGTGAGCTAACTTACATTA
ATTGCGTTGCGCTCACTGCCCGCTTTCCAGTCGGGAAACCTGTCGTGCCAGCTGCATTAATGAATCGGCC
AACGCGCGGGGAGAGGCGGTTTGCGTATTGGGCGCCAGGGTGGTTTTTCTTTTCACCAG
Features (pLannotate 1.2.2; 24 found; start..end, strand, type, name):
    967..1044    -  promoter       lacI promoter: lacI
   1052..1331    -  CDS            TcR (fragment): tetracycline efflux protein; tet; confers resistance to tetracycline
   1353..1371    +  promoter       T7 promoter: promoter for bacteriophage T7 RNA polymerase
   1372..1396    +  protein_bind   lac operator: The lac repressor binds to the lac operator to inhibit transcription in E. coli. This inhibition can be relieved by adding lactose or isopropyl-β-D-thiogalactopyranoside (IPTG). lac repressor encoded by lacI
   1411..1433    +  RBS            RBS: efficient ribosome binding site from bacteriophage T7 gene 10 (Olins and Rangwala, 1989)
   1446..1462    +  CDS            capTEV™ (fragment): composite tag for in vivo biotinylation, TEV protease cleavage, and 6xHis tagging
   1476..1640    +  CDS            spg (fragment) (sequence withheld): SPG1_STRSG - Experimental evidence at protein level: Swiss-Prot protein existence level 1. Binds to the constant Fc region of IgG with high affinity. From Streptococcus sp. group G.
   1665..1685    +  CDS            TEV site: tobacco etch virus (TEV) protease recognition and cleavage site
   1692..2773    +  CDS            p53 (fragment): human tumor suppressor protein that is often mutated in cancers; Homo sapiens TP53; responds to cellular stresses to regulate the expression of target genes
   2778..3197    +  CDS            dnaE-N (fragment): DPO3A_SYNY3 - Experimental evidence at protein level: Swiss-Prot protein existence level 1. DNA polymerase III is a complex, multichain enzyme responsible for most of the replicative synthesis in bacteria. This DNA polymerase also exhibits 3' to 5' exonuclease activity. The alpha chain is the DNA polymerase (By similarity). From Synechocystis sp. (strain PCC 6803 / Kazusa).
   3207..3364    +  CDS            GB1 (fragment) (sequence partly withheld): B1 domain of Streptococcal protein G effective as a solubilizing fusion partner (Cheng and Patel, 2004)
   3391..3408    +  CDS            9xHis (fragment): 9xHis affinity tag
   3418..3467    +  CDS            SET1 (fragment): solubility-enhancement tag derived from T7 phage gene 10B
   3475..3522    +  terminator     T7 terminator: transcription terminator for bacteriophage T7 RNA polymerase
   3559..3987    +  rep_origin     f1 ori (sequence partly withheld): f1 bacteriophage origin of replication; arrow indicates direction of (+) strand synthesis
   4040..4144    +  promoter       AmpR promoter: bla
   4145..5005    +  CDS            AmpR: β-lactamase; bla; confers resistance to ampicillin, carbenicillin, and related antibiotics
   5176..5764    +  rep_origin     ori: high-copy-number ColE1/pMB1/pBR322/pUC origin of replication
   5950..6089    -  misc_feature   bom: basis of mobility region from pBR322
   6191..6382    -  CDS            rop: Rop protein, which maintains plasmids at low copy number; rop
   6399..6779    +  CDS            YPB1_ECOLX: Protein predicted: Swiss-Prot protein existence level 4. From Escherichia coli.
   6851..7142    -  CDS            TcR (fragment): tetracycline efflux protein; tet; confers resistance to tetracycline
   7157..7178    -  protein_bind   CAP binding site: CAP binding activates transcription in the presence of cAMP. E. coli catabolite activator protein
   7191..966     -  CDS            lacI (across the origin): lac repressor; lacI; The lac repressor binds to the lac operator to inhibit transcription in E. coli. This inhibition can be relieved by adding lactose or isopropyl-β-D-thiogalactopyranoside (IPTG).
