[The description below was written by a language model from this plasmid's Addgene catalogue record and pLannotate feature annotations shown in this document.]
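Description:
H6GB1tevP53(1-303)IntN is a pET21a-based bacterial expression plasmid for producing the N-terminal transactivation domain plus DNA-binding domain of human p53 (residues 1-303) as a split-intein fusion for segmental isotope labeling. It is maintained in E. coli through a pBR322-type origin with the bom region and rop gene, consistent with the recorded low copy number, and is selected with ampicillin via β-lactamase. An f1 origin is also present. Expression is driven by a T7 promoter under lac operator control, with a plasmid-borne lacI gene supplying repressor so that transcription is IPTG-inducible in hosts that provide T7 RNA polymerase. A T7 gene 10 ribosome binding site and a T7 terminator flank the reading frame.

The encoded fusion begins with a His6 tag and the GB1 solubility domain of streptococcal protein G, followed by a TEV protease site that allows the N-terminal tag to be removed. Next comes p53, which carries the substitutions M133L, V203A, N239Y and N268D. It is joined at its C-terminus to a designed N-intein, annotated as related to the Synechocystis DnaE split intein. The feature tables also show a second GB1 segment and a His tag downstream of the intein, which the catalogue fields do not mention. When combined with a partner bearing the complementary C-intein, protein trans-splicing can ligate this fragment to the remaining p53 C-terminal region, so the two segments can be isotopically labeled separately for NMR.

The two sequence records differ. The 7,130 nt record annotates a p53 segment of about 905 nt, matching residues 1-303, whereas the 7,307 nt record shows a longer p53 segment of about 1,080 nt. The record does not explain this discrepancy.
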