Addgene plasmid #200312: H6GB1tevP53(1-303)IntN
Purpose: Bacterial expression of P53 NTAD-DBD for segmental labeling
Depositing lab: Peter Wright. Depositing organization: Scripps California (The Scripps Research Institute). Publication: Mapping Interactions of the Intrinsically Disordered C-Terminal Regions of Tetrameric p53 by Segmental Isotope Labeling and NMR. Krois AS, Park S, Martinez-Yamout MA, Dyson HJ, Wright PE. Biochemistry. 2022 Dec 6;61(23):2709-2719. doi: 10.1021/acs.biochem.2c00528. Epub 2022 Nov 15. PubMed 36380579.
Backbone
  Vector backbone: pET21a
  Backbone size w/o insert (bp): 5443
  Vector type: Bacterial Expression
Growth in bacteria
  Bacterial resistance: Ampicillin, 100 μg/mL
  Growth temperature: 37°C
  Growth strain: DH5alpha
  Copy number: Low Copy
Gene/Insert
  Gene/Insert name: p53
  Species: H. sapiens (human)
  Insert size (bp): 1922
  Mutation: M133L, V203A, N239Y, N268D
  Entrez Gene: TP53 (a.k.a. BCC7, BMFS5, LFS1, P53, TRP53)
  Promoter: T7
  Tag / fusion protein: His6GB1tev (N terminal on insert); designed intein N (C terminal on insert)
  Cloning method: Restriction Enzyme; 5′ cloning site NcoI (not destroyed); 3′ cloning site HindIII (not destroyed)
  Sequencing primers: 5′ T7 promoter; 3′ T7 terminator
Terms and licenses: Academic/Nonprofit Terms; Industry Terms: Not Available to Industry
Depositor comments: The intein sequence was taken from Addgene #20178
How to cite: H6GB1tevP53(1-303)IntN was a gift from Peter Wright (Addgene plasmid # 200312 ; http://n2t.net/addgene:200312 ; RRID:Addgene_200312)
